Addgene plasmid #136105: CTAG_mTurquoise2-HDEL
Purpose: FP with ER retention signal for C-term fusion with CDS12 with ER targeting signal peptide
Depositing lab: Jim Haseloff. Depositing organization: University of Cambridge. Publication: Systematic tools for reprogramming plant gene expression in a simple model, Marchantia polymorpha. Sauret-Gueto S, Frangedakis E, Silvestri L, Rebmann M, Tomaselli M, Markel K, Delmans M, West A, Patron NJ, Haseloff J. ACS Synth Biol. 2020 Mar 12. doi: 10.1021/acssynbio.9b00511. PubMed 32163700.
Backbone
  Vector backbone: pUAP4
  Vector type: Plant Expression, Synthetic Biology
Growth in bacteria
  Bacterial resistance: Chloramphenicol, 25 μg/mL
  Growth temperature: 37°C
  Growth strain: DH5alpha
  Copy number: High Copy
Gene/Insert
  Gene/Insert name: CTAG_mTurquoise2(noATG,noStop)-HDEL
  Species: Synthetic
  Mutation: BsaI/ SapI domesticated
  Cloning method: Restriction Enzyme; 5′ cloning site BsaI (destroyed during cloning); 3′ cloning site BsaI (destroyed during cloning)
  Sequencing primers: 5′ n/a
Depositor comments: Please visit https://www.biorxiv.org/content/10.1101/2020.02.29.971002v1 for bioRxiv preprint.
How to cite: CTAG_mTurquoise2-HDEL was a gift from Jim Haseloff (Addgene plasmid # 136105 ; http://n2t.net/addgene:136105 ; RRID:Addgene_136105)
