[The description below was written by a language model from this plasmid's Addgene catalogue record and pLannotate feature annotations shown in this document.]
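Description:
CTAG_mTurquoise2-HDEL is a small (about 2.8 kb) level-0 DNA part plasmid built in the pUAP4 acceptor backbone, belonging to a modular synthetic-biology toolkit for reprogramming gene expression in the liverwort Marchantia polymorpha. It is not an expression vector in its own right. It is a storage and donor plasmid for one standardised part, maintained in E. coli through a high-copy ColE1/pUC-type origin and selected with chloramphenicol via a cat gene driven by its native promoter. Bacterial terminators (his operon, lambda t0 and a further putative terminator) flank the backbone elements and insulate the cloned part from read-through transcription.

The payload is a synthetic coding sequence for mTurquoise2, a bright, monomeric, rapidly maturing cyan fluorescent protein derived from Aequorea victoria. It lacks a start codon and is extended at its C-terminus with the HDEL tetrapeptide, a signal that retrieves soluble proteins to the endoplasmic reticulum. The insert name indicates that the fluorescent protein's own stop codon was removed so that HDEL is read in frame. The "CTAG" designation marks it as a C-terminal tag part, and internal BsaI and SapI sites have been removed (domesticated) so that it is compatible with Type IIS assembly. The record carries no promoter, signal peptide or plant terminator for this part, and these come from other modules during assembly. As the stated purpose indicates, the part is meant to be fused downstream of a "CDS12" coding part that carries an ER-targeting signal peptide. The resulting fusion enters the secretory pathway and is retained in the ER, for example as a cyan ER marker in plant cells.
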