Features (pLannotate 1.2.2; 7 found; start..end, strand, type, name):
    213..270     +  terminator     his operon terminator: This putative transcriptin terminator from the E. coli his operon has a 2-bp deletion introduced during synthesis. Its efficiency has not been determined.
    465..1053    -  rep_origin     ori: high-copy-number ColE1/pMB1/pBR322/pUC origin of replication
   1236..1330    -  terminator     lambda t0 terminator: transcription terminator from phage lambda
   1354..2010    -  CDS            cat: CAT_ECOLX - Experimental evidence at protein level: Swiss-Prot protein existence level 1. This enzyme is an effector of chloramphenicol resistance in bacteria. From Escherichia coli. This protein is used as a marker in many commonly used cloning vectors, such as pACYC184.
   2011..2108    -  promoter       cat promoter: promoter of the E. coli cat gene encoding chloramphenicol acetyltransferase
   2194..2237    -  terminator     bacterial terminator: putative bacterial transcription terminator
   2257..180     +  CDS            mTurquoise2 (across the origin): mTurquoise2 is a basic (constitutively fluorescent) cyan fluorescent protein published in 2012, derived from Aequorea victoria. It is reported to be a rapidly-maturing monomer with very low acid sensitivity.
>Addgene plasmid #136105 | CTAG_mTurquoise2-HDEL | addgene full sequence | sequence record 275123 | Addgene NGS Result
GCCGACCACTACCAGCAGAACACCCCCATCGGCGACGGCCCCGTGCTGCTGCCCGACAACCACTACCTGA
GCACCCAGTCCAAGCTGAGCAAAGACCCCAACGAGAAGCGCGATCACATGGTCCTGCTGGAGTTCGTGAC
CGCCGCCGGGATCACTCTCGGCATGGACGAGCTGTACAAGCATGATGAGCTTTAAGCTTCGAGACCCTGC
AGTCCGGCAAAAAAGGGCAAGGTGTCACCACCCTGCCCTTTTTCTTTAAAACCGAAAAGATTACTTCGCG
TTATGCAGGCTTCCTCGCTCACTGACTCGCTGCGCTCGGTCGTTCGGCTGCGGCGAGCGGTATCAGCTCA
CTCAAAGGCGGTAATACGGTTATCCACAGAATCAGGGGATAACGCAGGAAAGAACATGTGAGCAAAAGGC
CAGCAAAAGGCCAGGAACCGTAAAAAGGCCGCGTTGCTGGCGTTTTTCCACAGGCTCCGCCCCCCTGACG
AGCATCACAAAAATCGACGCTCAAGTCAGAGGTGGCGAAACCCGACAGGACTATAAAGATACCAGGCGTT
TCCCCCTGGAAGCTCCCTCGTGCGCTCTCCTGTTCCGACCCTGCCGCTTACCGGATACCTGTCCGCCTTT
CTCCCTTCGGGAAGCGTGGCGCTTTCTCATAGCTCACGCTGTAGGTATCTCAGTTCGGTGTAGGTCGTTC
GCTCCAAGCTGGGCTGTGTGCACGAACCCCCCGTTCAGCCCGACCGCTGCGCCTTATCCGGTAACTATCG
TCTTGAGTCCAACCCGGTAAGACACGACTTATCGCCACTGGCAGCAGCCACTGGTAACAGGATTAGCAGA
GCGAGGTATGTAGGCGGTGCTACAGAGTTCTTGAAGTGGTGGCCTAACTACGGCTACACTAGAAGAACAG
TATTTGGTATCTGCGCTCTGCTGAAGCCAGTTACCTTCGGAAAAAGAGTTGGTAGCTCTTGATCCGGCAA
ACAAACCACCGCTGGTAGCGGTGGTTTTTTTGTTTGCAAGCAGCAGATTACGCGCAGAAAAAAAGGATCT
CAAGAAGATCCTTTGATCTTTTCTACGGGGTCTGACGCTCAGTGGAACGAAAACTCACGTTAAGGGATTT
TGGTCATGAGATTATCAAAAAGGATCTTCACCTAGATCCTTTTAAATTAAAAATGAAGTTTTAAATCAAT
CTAAAGTATATATGAGTAAACTTGGTCTGACAGCTCGAGGCTTGGATTCTCACCAATAAAAAACGCCCGG
CGGCAACCGAGCGTTCTGAACAAATCCAGATGGAGTTCTGAGGTCATTACTGGATCTATCAACAGGAGTC
CAAGCGAGCTCGATATCAAATTACGCCCCGCCCTGCCACTCATCGCAGTACTGTTGTAATTCATTAAGCA
TTCTGCCGACATGGAAGCCATCACAAACGGCATGATGAACCTGAATCGCCAGCGGCATCAGCACCTTGTC
GCCTTGCGTATAATATTTGCCCATGGTGAAAACGGGGGCGAAGAAGTTGTCCATATTGGCCACGTTTAAA
TCAAAACTGGTGAAACTCACCCAGGGATTGGCTGAGACGAAAAACATATTCTCAATAAACCCTTTAGGGA
AATAGGCCAGGTTTTCACCGTAACACGCCACATCTTGCGAATATATGTGTAGAAACTGCCGGAAATCGTC
GTGGTATTCACTCCAGAGCGATGAAAACGTTTCAGTTTGCTCATGGAAAACGGTGTAACAAGGGTGAACA
CTATCCCATATCACCAGCTCACCGTCTTTCATTGCCATACGAAATTCCGGATGAGCATTCATCAGGCGGG
CAAGAATGTGAATAAAGGCCGGATAAAACTTGTGCTTATTTTTCTTTACGGTCTTTAAAAAGGCCGTAAT
ATCCAGCTGAACGGTCTGGTTATAGGTACATTGAGCAACTGACTGAAATGCCTCAAAATGTTCTTTACGA
TGCCATTGGGATATATCAACGGTGGTATATCCAGTGATTTTTTTCTCCATTTTAGCTTCCTTAGCTCCTG
AAAATCTCGATAACTCAAAAAATACGCCCGGTAGTGATCTTATTTCATTATGGTGAAAGTTGGAACCTCT
TACGTGCCCGATCAACTCGAGTGCCACCTGACGTCTAAGAAACCATTATTATCATGACATTAACCTATAA
AAATAGGCGTATCACGAGGCAGAATTTCAGATAAAAAAAATCCTTAGCTTTCGCTAAGGATGATTTCTGG
AATTCGGTCTCATTCGGTGAGCAAGGGCGAGGAGCTGTTCACCGGGGTGGTGCCCATCCTGGTCGAGCTG
GACGGCGACGTAAACGGCCACAAGTTCAGCGTGTCCGGCGAGGGCGAGGGCGATGCCACCTACGGCAAGC
TGACCCTGAAGTTCATCTGCACCACCGGCAAGCTGCCCGTGCCCTGGCCCACCCTCGTGACCACCCTGTC
CTGGGGCGTGCAGTGCTTCGCCCGCTACCCCGACCACATGAAGCAGCACGACTTCTTCAAGTCCGCCATG
CCCGAAGGCTACGTCCAGGAGCGCACCATCTTCTTCAAGGACGACGGCAACTACAAGACCCGCGCCGAGG
TGAAGTTCGAGGGCGACACCCTGGTGAACCGCATCGAGCTGAAGGGCATCGACTTCAAGGAGGACGGCAA
CATCCTGGGGCACAAGCTGGAGTACAACTACTTTAGCGACAACGTCTATATCACCGCCGACAAGCAGAAG
AACGGCATCAAGGCCAACTTCAAGATCCGCCACAACATCGAGGACGGCGGCGTGCAGCTC
